>Addgene plasmid #25386 | pBabe-HA-mMcl-1(T144A) | depositor partial sequence | sequence record 11846 | Author sequence
CAGGTCCCCTACATCGTGACCTGGGAAGCCTTGGCTTTTGACCCCCCTCCCTGGGTCAAGCCCTTTGTAC
ACCCTAAGCCTCCGCCTCCTCTTCCTCCATCCGCCCCGTCTCTCCCCCTTGAACCTCCTCGTTCGACCCC
GCCTCGATCCTCCCTTTATCCAGCCCTCACTCCTTCTCTAGGCGCCGGCCGGATCCCAGTGTGGTGGTAC
GTAGGAATTCGCCAGCACAGTGGTCGACATGTACCCATACGATGTTCCAGATTACGCTTCTAGAGGATCC
CCGGAATTCTTTGGCCTGCGGAGAAACGCGGTCATCGGCTTGAACCTGTACTGCGGAGGCGCCAGCCTCG
GCGCGGGCGGCGGTTCTCCGGCAGGGGCGCGCCTGGTGGCCGAGGAGGCCAAGGCGCGGCGCGAGGGGGG
AGGGGAGGCCGCCCTGCTGCCCGGCGCGCGGGTGGTCGCCCGGCCGCCGCCCGTGGGCGCCGAGGACCCC
GACGTCACCGCGTCGGCCGAAAGGCGGCTGCATAAGTCGCCCGGCCTCCTCGCCGTGCCGCCCGAGGAGA
TGGCCGCGTCGGCCGCCGCCGCCATCGTGTCTCCGGAGGAGGAACTGGACGGCTGCGAGCCGGAGGCCAT
CGGCAAGCGCCCGGCCGTGCTGCCCCTCCTGGAGCGCGTGAGCGAGGCGGCCAAGAGCTCCGGGGCCGAC
GGCTCTCTGCCCAGCGCTCCGCCGCCGCCCGAGGAGGAAGAGGACGACCTATACCGCCAGTCGCTGGAGA
TCATCTCGCGCTACTTGCGGGAGCAGGCGACCGGCTCCAAGGACTCGAAGCCTCTGGGCGAGGCGGGCGC
GGCGGGCCGGAGAGCGCTGGAGACCCTGCGGCGCGTGGGCGACGGCGTGCAGCGCAACCACGAGACGGCC
TTCCAGGGCATGCTCCGGAAACTGGACATTAAAAACGAAGGCGATGTTAAATCTTTTTCTCGAGTAATGG
TCCATGTTTTCAAAGATGGCGTAACAAACTGGGGCAGGATTGTGACTCTTATTTCTTTCGGTGCCTTTGT
GGCCAAACACTTAAAGAGCGTAAACCAAGAAAGCTTCATCGAACCATTAGCAGAAACTATCACAGATGTT
CTTGTAAGGACGAAACGGGACTGGCTTGTCAAACAAAGAGGCTGGGATGGGTTTGTGGAGTTCTTCCACG
TACAGGACCTAGA
