>Addgene plasmid #25386 | pBabe-HA-mMcl-1(T144A) | addgene partial sequence | sequence record 32119 | 25386 with pBABE-5
AGTGTGGTGGTACGTAGGAATTCGCCAGCACAGTGGTCGACATGTACCCATACGATGTTCCAGATTACGC
TTCTAGAGGATCCCCGGAATTCTTTGGCCTGCGGAGAAACGCGGTCATCGGCTTGAACCTGTACTGCGGA
GGCGCCAGCCTCGGCGCGGGCGGCGGTTCTCCGGCAGGGGCGCGCCTGGTGGCCGAGGAGGCCAAGGCGC
GGCGCGAGGGGGGAGGGGAGGCCGCCCTGCTGCCCGGCGCGCGGGTGGTCGCCCGGCCGCCGCCCGTGGG
CGCCGAGGACCCCGACGTCACCGCGTCGGCCGAAAGGCGGCTGCATAAGTCGCCCGGCCTCCTCGCCGTG
CCGCCCGAGGAGATGGCCGCGTCGGCCGCCGCCGCCATCGTGTCTCCGGAGGAGGAACTGGACGGCTGCG
AGCCGGAGGCCATCGGCAAGCGCCCGGCCGTGCTGCCCCTCCTGGAGCGCGTGAGCGAGGCGGCCAAGAG
CTCCGGGGCCGACGGCTCTCTGCCCAGCGCTCCGCCGCCGCCCGAGGAGGAAGAGGACGACCTATACCGC
CAGTCGCTGGAGATCATCTCGCGCTACTTGCGGGAGCAGGCGACCGGCTCCAAGGACTCGAAGCCTCTGG
GCGAGGCGGGCGCGGCGGGCCGGAGAGCGCTGGAGACCCTGCGGCGCGTGGGCGACGGCGTGCAGCGCAA
CCACGAGACGGCCTTCCAGGGCATGCTCCGGAAACTGGACATTAAAAACGAAGGCGATGTTAAATCTTTT
TCTCGAGTAATGGTCCATGTTTTCAAAGATGGCGTAACAAACTGGGGCAGGATTGTGACTCTTATTTCTT
TCGGTGCCTTTGTGGCC
