[The description below was written by a language model from this plasmid's Addgene catalogue record.]
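Description:
pBabe-HA-mMcl-1(T144A) is a retroviral mammalian expression plasmid built on the pBabe IRES puro backbone (about 5.2 kb without insert). It is maintained in E. coli as a high-copy plasmid under ampicillin selection. pBabe vectors are Moloney murine leukemia virus-derived transfer vectors, in which long terminal repeats and a packaging signal allow the transcribed genome to be packaged into retroviral particles in a suitable packaging cell line and then stably integrated into dividing target cells. The LTR normally drives expression of the inserted gene. As the backbone name indicates, an IRES-linked puromycin resistance gene should allow selection of transduced mammalian cells from the same transcript as the insert. No feature table accompanies the record, so these elements are inferred from the backbone name rather than from annotation.

The payload is a roughly 1.27 kb insert encoding mouse Mcl-1, an anti-apoptotic Bcl-2 family member, with an N-terminal HA epitope tag for detection or immunoprecipitation. The insert was cloned between a retained SalI site at the 5′ end and a blunt junction at the 3′ end that was destroyed during cloning. The coding sequence carries a threonine-to-alanine substitution at residue 144, which removes a potentially phosphorylatable hydroxyl side chain and so acts as a non-phosphorylatable variant at that position. The associated study concerns how Mcl-1 integrates opposing survival and apoptotic signaling pathways. In keeping with that, the construct is suited to stable expression of the T144A mutant in mammalian cells, allowing its stability, regulation and pro-survival activity to be compared with wild-type or other mutant forms of Mcl-1.
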