Addgene plasmid #25386: pBabe-HA-mMcl-1(T144A)
Depositing lab: Roger Davis. Depositing organization: University of Massachusetts, Worcester. Publication: Mcl-1 integrates the opposing actions of signaling pathways that mediate survival and apoptosis. Morel C, Carlson SM, White FM, Davis RJ. Mol Cell Biol. 2009 Jul . 29(14):3845-52. 10.1128/MCB.00279-09 PubMed 19433446.
Backbone
  Vector backbone: pBabe IRES puro
  Backbone size w/o insert (bp): 5169
  Vector type: Mammalian Expression, Retroviral
Growth in bacteria
  Bacterial resistance: Ampicillin, 100 μg/mL
  Growth temperature: 37°C
  Growth strain: DH5alpha
  Copy number: High Copy
Gene/Insert
  Gene/Insert name: mMCL1(T144A)
  Species: M. musculus (mouse)
  Insert size (bp): 1270
  Mutation: changed threonine 144 to alanine
  GenBank ID: NM_008562
  Entrez Gene: Mcl1 (a.k.a. Gm52627, Mcl-1)
  Tag / fusion protein: HA (N terminal on insert)
  Cloning method: Restriction Enzyme; 5′ cloning site Sal I (not destroyed); 3′ cloning site blunt (destroyed during cloning)
  Sequencing primers: 5′ pBabe 5'; 3′ pBabe 3'
Terms and licenses: Academic/Nonprofit Terms; Industry Terms: Not Available to Industry
How to cite: pBabe-HA-mMcl-1(T144A) was a gift from Roger Davis (Addgene plasmid # 25386)
